Addgene plasmid #76848: RFK gRNA (BRDN0001162592)
Purpose: 3rd generation lentiviral gRNA plasmid targeting human RFK
Depositing lab: John Doench & David Root. Depositing organization: Broad Institute. Publication: Optimized sgRNA design to maximize activity and minimize off-target effects of CRISPR-Cas9. Doench JG, Fusi N, Sullender M, Hegde M, Vaimberg EW, Donovan KF, Smith I, Tothova Z, Wilen C, Orchard R, Virgin HW, Listgarten J, Root DE. Nat Biotechnol. 2016 Jan 18. doi: 10.1038/nbt.3437. PubMed 26780180.
Backbone
  Vector backbone: lentiGuide-Puro
  Backbone manufacturer: Zhang Lab (Addgene plasmid # 52963)
  Vector type: Mammalian Expression, Lentiviral, CRISPR
  Selectable markers: Puromycin
Growth in bacteria
  Bacterial resistance: Ampicillin, 100 μg/mL
  Growth temperature: 37°C
  Growth strain: DH5alpha
  Copy number: High Copy
Gene/Insert
  Gene/Insert name: RFK (alt names: RFK; NM_018339.5)
  gRNA/shRNA sequence: AGCCCCGCACCACTTGACCC
  Species: H. sapiens (human)
  Entrez Gene: RFK (a.k.a. RIFK, FLJ11149, RP11-422N19.2)
  Promoter: hU6
  Cloning method: Unknown
  Sequencing primers: 5′ U6-F; 3′ pS2-R
Terms and licenses: Academic/Nonprofit Terms; Industry Terms: Not Available to Industry
Depositor comments: The gRNA was designed to target the following Genbank reference sequence(s): NM_018339.5. Note that this plasmid does NOT contain Cas9. It should be used in conjunction with lentiCas9-Blast (Addgene #52962) or otherwise with cell lines already expressing Cas9. Browse the full kinome gRNA library at http://www.addgene.org/pooled-library/broadgpp-human-kinome/ or visit http://www.broadinstitute.org/rnai/public/ for detailed protocols and information.
How to cite: RFK gRNA (BRDN0001162592) was a gift from John Doench & David Root (Addgene plasmid # 76848 ; http://n2t.net/addgene:76848 ; RRID:Addgene_76848)
