[The description below was written by a language model from this plasmid's Addgene catalogue record and pLannotate feature annotations shown in this document.]
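Description:
RFK gRNA (BRDN0001162592) is a third-generation lentiviral CRISPR guide plasmid built on the lentiGuide-Puro backbone and designed to target the human RFK gene (riboflavin kinase; reference transcript NM_018339.5). It is propagated in E. coli as a high-copy plasmid through a ColE1/pUC-type origin with β-lactamase (ampicillin) selection. The backbone also carries an f1 origin, an SV40 origin and poly(A) signal, and residual lac and T7/T3 promoter elements from the parental cloning vector.

The lentiviral transfer cassette begins with an RSV promoter fused to a truncated HIV-1 5' LTR, which makes genomic RNA production Tat-independent. This is followed by the Ψ packaging signal with a partial gag sequence and the Rev response element for Rev-dependent nuclear export. Downstream, a human U6 RNA polymerase III promoter drives the RFK-specific spacer joined to the Streptococcus pyogenes Cas9 guide RNA scaffold. A cPPT/CTS element, which aids nuclear import of the viral genome, sits between this unit and a second cassette in which the EF-1α core promoter with its intron A expresses puromycin N-acetyltransferase, allowing selection of transduced mammalian cells. A WPRE enhances transcript expression, and the self-inactivating ΔU3 3' LTR closes the provirus.

The plasmid does not encode Cas9, so it is intended for use with a separate Cas9 vector such as lentiCas9-Blast, or in cells that already express Cas9, to generate RFK knockouts. It belongs to a set of guides associated with a human kinome gRNA library designed using optimized sgRNA rules for high on-target activity and reduced off-target effects.
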