Features (pLannotate 1.2.2; 29 found; start..end, strand, type, name):
     14..80      +  CDS            small t antigen (fragment): SV40 (simian virus 40) small t antigen
    106..317     +  promoter       EF-1α core promoter: core promoter for human elongation factor EF-1α
    318..1256    +  intron         EF-1α intron A: intron upstream of the start codon of human EF-1α
   1278..1877    +  CDS            PuroR (fragment): puromycin N-acetyltransferase; pac from Streptomyces; confers resistance to puromycin
   1893..2481    +  misc_feature   WPRE: woodchuck hepatitis virus posttranscriptional regulatory element
   2532..2551    +  misc_feature   cPPT/CTS (fragment): central polypurine tract and central termination sequence of HIV-1
   2553..2786    +  LTR            3' LTR (ΔU3): self-inactivating 3' long terminal repeat (LTR) from HIV-1
   2864..2985    +  polyA_signal   SV40 poly(A) signal: SV40 polyadenylation signal
   3025..3160    +  rep_origin     SV40 ori: SV40 origin of replication
   3181..3199    -  promoter       T7 promoter: promoter for bacteriophage T7 RNA polymerase
   3207..3362    +  CDS            lacZα (fragment): LacZα fragment of β-galactosidase; lacZ fragment
   3367..3795    +  rep_origin     f1 ori (sequence partly withheld): f1 bacteriophage origin of replication; arrow indicates direction of (+) strand synthesis
   3848..3952    +  promoter       AmpR promoter: bla
   3953..4813    +  CDS            AmpR: β-lactamase; bla; confers resistance to ampicillin, carbenicillin, and related antibiotics
   4984..5572    +  rep_origin     ori: high-copy-number ColE1/pMB1/pBR322/pUC origin of replication
   5755..5847    +  CDS            lacI (fragment): lac repressor; lacI; The lac repressor binds to the lac operator to inhibit transcription in E. coli. This inhibition can be relieved by adding lactose or isopropyl-β-D-thiogalactopyranoside (IPTG).
   5860..5881    +  protein_bind   CAP binding site: CAP binding activates transcription in the presence of cAMP. E. coli catabolite activator protein
   5896..5926    +  promoter       lac promoter: promoter for the E. coli lac operon
   5934..5950    +  protein_bind   lac operator: The lac repressor binds to the lac operator to inhibit transcription in E. coli. This inhibition can be relieved by adding lactose or isopropyl-β-D-thiogalactopyranoside (IPTG). lac repressor encoded by lacI
   5995..6013    +  promoter       T3 promoter: promoter for bacteriophage T3 RNA polymerase
   6041..6267    +  promoter       RSV promoter: Rous sarcoma virus enhancer/promoter
   6268..6448    +  LTR            5' LTR (truncated): truncated 5' long terminal repeat (LTR) from HIV-1
   6495..6620    +  misc_feature   HIV-1 Ψ: packaging signal of human immunodeficiency virus type 1
   6604..6967    +  CDS            HIV-1 gag (fragment): gag protein from human immunodeficiency virus 1; gag
   7113..7346    +  misc_feature   RRE: The Rev response element (RRE) of HIV-1 allows for Rev-dependent mRNA export from the nucleus to the cytoplasm.
   7723..7749    +  CDS            Rev (fragment): human immunodeficiency virus 1 (HIV-1) Rev protein; rev; enhances nuclear export of unspliced and incompletely spliced viral mRNAs
   7753..7993    +  promoter       U6 promoter: RNA polymerase III promoter for human U6 snRNA
   8023..8098    +  misc_RNA       gRNA scaffold: guide RNA scaffold for the Streptococcus pyogenes CRISPR/Cas9 system
   8154..8271    +  misc_feature   cPPT/CTS: central polypurine tract and central termination sequence of HIV-1
>Addgene plasmid #76848 | RFK gRNA (BRDN0001162592) | addgene full sequence | sequence record 186624 | Addgene Assembled Sequence
CCCGGGTGCAAAGATGGATAAAGTTTTAAACAGAGAGGAATCTTTGCAGCTAATGGACCTTCTAGGTCTT
GAAAGGAGTGGGAATTGGCTCCGGTGCCCGTCAGTGGGCAGAGCGCACATCGCCCACAGTCCCCGAGAAG
TTGGGGGGAGGGGTCGGCAATTGATCCGGTGCCTAGAGAAGGTGGCGCGGGGTAAACTGGGAAAGTGATG
TCGTGTACTGGCTCCGCCTTTTTCCCGAGGGTGGGGGAGAACCGTATATAAGTGCAGTAGTCGCCGTGAA
CGTTCTTTTTCGCAACGGGTTTGCCGCCAGAACACAGGTAAGTGCCGTGTGTGGTTCCCGCGGGCCTGGC
CTCTTTACGGGTTATGGCCCTTGCGTGCCTTGAATTACTTCCACCTGGCTGCAGTACGTGATTCTTGATC
CCGAGCTTCGGGTTGGAAGTGGGTGGGAGAGTTCGAGGCCTTGCGCTTAAGGAGCCCCTTCGCCTCGTGC
TTGAGTTGAGGCCTGGCCTGGGCGCTGGGGCCGCCGCGTGCGAATCTGGTGGCACCTTCGCGCCTGTCTC
GCTGCTTTCGATAAGTCTCTAGCCATTTAAAATTTTTGATGACCTGCTGCGACGCTTTTTTTCTGGCAAG
ATAGTCTTGTAAATGCGGGCCAAGATCTGCACACTGGTATTTCGGTTTTTGGGGCCGCGGGCGGCGACGG
GGCCCGTGCGTCCCAGCGCACATGTTCGGCGAGGCGGGGCCTGCGAGCGCGGCCACCGAGAATCGGACGG
GGGTAGTCTCAAGCTGGCCGGCCTGCTCTGGTGCCTGGCCTCGCGCCGCCGTGTATCGCCCCGCCCTGGG
CGGCAAGGCTGGCCCGGTCGGCACCAGTTGCGTGAGCGGAAAGATGGCCGCTTCCCGGCCCTGCTGCAGG
GAGCTCAAAATGGAGGACGCGGCGCTCGGGAGAGCGGGCGGGTGAGTCACCCACACAAAGGAAAAGGGCC
TTTCCGTCCTCAGCCGTCGCTTCATGTGACTCCACGGAGTACCGGGCGCCGTCCAGGCACCTCGATTAGT
TCTCGAGCTTTTGGAGTACGTCGTCTTTAGGTTGGGGGGAGGGGTTTTATGCGATGGAGTTTCCCCACAC
TGAGTGGGTGGAGACTGAAGTTAGGCCAGCTTGGCACTTGATGTAATTCTCCTTGGAATTTGCCCTTTTT
GAGTTTGGATCTTGGTTCATTCTCAAGCCTCAGACAGTGGTTCAAAGTTTTTTTCTTCCATTTCAGGTGT
CGTGACGTACGGCCACCATGACCGAGTACAAGCCCACGGTGCGCCTCGCCACCCGCGACGACGTCCCCAG
GGCCGTACGCACCCTCGCCGCCGCGTTCGCCGACTACCCCGCCACGCGCCACACCGTCGATCCGGACCGC
CACATCGAGCGGGTCACCGAGCTGCAAGAACTCTTCCTCACGCGCGTCGGGCTCGACATCGGCAAGGTGT
GGGTCGCGGACGACGGCGCCGCCGTGGCGGTCTGGACCACGCCGGAGAGCGTCGAAGCGGGGGCGGTGTT
CGCCGAGATCGGCCCGCGCATGGCCGAGTTGAGCGGTTCCCGGCTGGCCGCGCAGCAACAGATGGAAGGC
CTCCTGGCGCCGCACCGGCCCAAGGAGCCCGCGTGGTTCCTGGCCACCGTCGGAGTCTCGCCCGACCACC
AGGGCAAGGGTCTGGGCAGCGCCGTCGTGCTCCCCGGAGTGGAGGCGGCCGAGCGCGCCGGGGTGCCCGC
CTTCCTGGAGACCTCCGCGCCCCGCAACCTCCCCTTCTACGAGCGGCTCGGCTTCACCGTCACCGCCGAC
GTCGAGGTGCCCGAAGGACCGCGCACCTGGTGCATGACCCGCAAGCCCGGTGCCTGAACGCGTTAAGTCG
ACAATCAACCTCTGGATTACAAAATTTGTGAAAGATTGACTGGTATTCTTAACTATGTTGCTCCTTTTAC
GCTATGTGGATACGCTGCTTTAATGCCTTTGTATCATGCTATTGCTTCCCGTATGGCTTTCATTTTCTCC
TCCTTGTATAAATCCTGGTTGCTGTCTCTTTATGAGGAGTTGTGGCCCGTTGTCAGGCAACGTGGCGTGG
TGTGCACTGTGTTTGCTGACGCAACCCCCACTGGTTGGGGCATTGCCACCACCTGTCAGCTCCTTTCCGG
GACTTTCGCTTTCCCCCTCCCTATTGCCACGGCGGAACTCATCGCCGCCTGCCTTGCCCGCTGCTGGACA
GGGGCTCGGCTGTTGGGCACTGACAATTCCGTGGTGTTGTCGGGGAAATCATCGTCCTTTCCTTGGCTGC
TCGCCTGTGTTGCCACCTGGATTCTGCGCGGGACGTCCTTCTGCTACGTCCCTTCGGCCCTCAATCCAGC
GGACCTTCCTTCCCGCGGCCTGCTGCCGGCTCTGCGGCCTCTTCCGCGTCTTCGCCTTCGCCCTCAGACG
AGTCGGATCTCCCTTTGGGCCGCCTCCCCGCGTCGACTTTAAGACCAATGACTTACAAGGCAGCTGTAGA
TCTTAGCCACTTTTTAAAAGAAAAGGGGGGACTGGAAGGGCTAATTCACTCCCAACGAAGACAAGATCTG
CTTTTTGCTTGTACTGGGTCTCTCTGGTTAGACCAGATCTGAGCCTGGGAGCTCTCTGGCTAACTAGGGA
ACCCACTGCTTAAGCCTCAATAAAGCTTGCCTTGAGTGCTTCAAGTAGTGTGTGCCCGTCTGTTGTGTGA
CTCTGGTAACTAGAGATCCCTCAGACCCTTTTAGTCAGTGTGGAAAATCTCTAGCAGTACGTATAGTAGT
TCATGTCATCTTATTATTCAGTATTTATAACTTGCAAAGAAATGAATATCAGAGAGTGAGAGGAACTTGT
TTATTGCAGCTTATAATGGTTACAAATAAAGCAATAGCATCACAAATTTCACAAATAAAGCATTTTTTTC
ACTGCATTCTAGTTGTGGTTTGTCCAAACTCATCAATGTATCTTATCATGTCTGGCTCTAGCTATCCCGC
CCCTAACTCCGCCCATCCCGCCCCTAACTCCGCCCAGTTCCGCCCATTCTCCGCCCCATGGCTGACTAAT
TTTTTTTATTTATGCAGAGGCCGAGGCCGCCTCGGCCTCTGAGCTATTCCAGAAGTAGTGAGGAGGCTTT
TTTGGAGGCCTAGGGACGTACCCAATTCGCCCTATAGTGAGTCGTATTACGCGCGCTCACTGGCCGTCGT
TTTACAACGTCGTGACTGGGAAAACCCTGGCGTTACCCAACTTAATCGCCTTGCAGCACATCCCCCTTTC
GCCAGCTGGCGTAATAGCGAAGAGGCCCGCACCGATCGCCCTTCCCAACAGTTGCGCAGCCTGAATGGCG
AATGGG
[124 nt withheld, positions 3367-3490]
C
[91 nt withheld, positions 3492-3582]
A
[49 nt withheld, positions 3584-3632]
CCTTTGACGTTGGAGTCCACGTTCTTT
[37 nt withheld, positions 3660-3696]
ACCCTATCTCGGTCTATTCTTTTGATTTATAAGGGATTTTGCCGATTTCGGCCTATTGGTTAAAAAATGA
GCTGATTTAACAAAAATTTAACGCGAATTTTAACAAAATATTAACGCTTACAATTTAGGTGGCACTTTTC
GGGGAAATGTGCGCGGAACCCCTATTTGTTTATTTTTCTAAATACATTCAAATATGTATCCGCTCATGAG
ACAATAACCCTGATAAATGCTTCAATAATATTGAAAAAGGAAGAGTATGAGTATTCAACATTTCCGTGTC
GCCCTTATTCCCTTTTTTGCGGCATTTTGCCTTCCTGTTTTTGCTCACCCAGAAACGCTGGTGAAAGTAA
AAGATGCTGAAGATCAGTTGGGTGCACGAGTGGGTTACATCGAACTGGATCTCAACAGCGGTAAGATCCT
TGAGAGTTTTCGCCCCGAAGAACGTTTTCCAATGATGAGCACTTTTAAAGTTCTGCTATGTGGCGCGGTA
TTATCCCGTATTGACGCCGGGCAAGAGCAACTCGGTCGCCGCATACACTATTCTCAGAATGACTTGGTTG
AGTACTCACCAGTCACAGAAAAGCATCTTACGGATGGCATGACAGTAAGAGAATTATGCAGTGCTGCCAT
AACCATGAGTGATAACACTGCGGCCAACTTACTTCTGACAACGATCGGAGGACCGAAGGAGCTAACCGCT
TTTTTGCACAACATGGGGGATCATGTAACTCGCCTTGATCGTTGGGAACCGGAGCTGAATGAAGCCATAC
CAAACGACGAGCGTGACACCACGATGCCTGTAGCAATGGCAACAACGTTGCGCAAACTATTAACTGGCGA
ACTACTTACTCTAGCTTCCCGGCAACAATTAATAGACTGGATGGAGGCGGATAAAGTTGCAGGACCACTT
CTGCGCTCGGCCCTTCCGGCTGGCTGGTTTATTGCTGATAAATCTGGAGCCGGTGAGCGTGGGTCTCGCG
GTATCATTGCAGCACTGGGGCCAGATGGTAAGCCCTCCCGTATCGTAGTTATCTACACGACGGGGAGTCA
GGCAACTATGGATGAACGAAATAGACAGATCGCTGAGATAGGTGCCTCACTGATTAAGCATTGGTAACTG
TCAGACCAAGTTTACTCATATATACTTTAGATTGATTTAAAACTTCATTTTTAATTTAAAAGGATCTAGG
TGAAGATCCTTTTTGATAATCTCATGACCAAAATCCCTTAACGTGAGTTTTCGTTCCACTGAGCGTCAGA
CCCCGTAGAAAAGATCAAAGGATCTTCTTGAGATCCTTTTTTTCTGCGCGTAATCTGCTGCTTGCAAACA
AAAAAACCACCGCTACCAGCGGTGGTTTGTTTGCCGGATCAAGAGCTACCAACTCTTTTTCCGAAGGTAA
CTGGCTTCAGCAGAGCGCAGATACCAAATACTGTTCTTCTAGTGTAGCCGTAGTTAGGCCACCACTTCAA
GAACTCTGTAGCACCGCCTACATACCTCGCTCTGCTAATCCTGTTACCAGTGGCTGCTGCCAGTGGCGAT
AAGTCGTGTCTTACCGGGTTGGACTCAAGACGATAGTTACCGGATAAGGCGCAGCGGTCGGGCTGAACGG
GGGGTTCGTGCACACAGCCCAGCTTGGAGCGAACGACCTACACCGAACTGAGATACCTACAGCGTGAGCT
ATGAGAAAGCGCCACGCTTCCCGAAGGGAGAAAGGCGGACAGGTATCCGGTAAGCGGCAGGGTCGGAACA
GGAGAGCGCACGAGGGAGCTTCCAGGGGGAAACGCCTGGTATCTTTATAGTCCTGTCGGGTTTCGCCACC
TCTGACTTGAGCGTCGATTTTTGTGATGCTCGTCAGGGGGGCGGAGCCTATGGAAAAACGCCAGCAACGC
GGCCTTTTTACGGTTCCTGGCCTTTTGCTGGCCTTTTGCTCACATGTTCTTTCCTGCGTTATCCCCTGAT
TCTGTGGATAACCGTATTACCGCCTTTGAGTGAGCTGATACCGCTCGCCGCAGCCGAACGACCGAGCGCA
GCGAGTCAGTGAGCGAGGAAGCGGAAGAGCGCCCAATACGCAAACCGCCTCTCCCCGCGCGTTGGCCGAT
TCATTAATGCAGCTGGCACGACAGGTTTCCCGACTGGAAAGCGGGCAGTGAGCGCAACGCAATTAATGTG
AGTTAGCTCACTCATTAGGCACCCCAGGCTTTACACTTTATGCTTCCGGCTCGTATGTTGTGTGGAATTG
TGAGCGGATAACAATTTCACACAGGAAACAGCTATGACCATGATTACGCCAAGCGCGCAATTAACCCTCA
CTAAAGGGAACAAAAGCTGGAGCTGCAAGCTTAATGTAGTCTTATGCAATACTCTTGTAGTCTTGCAACA
TGGTAACGATGAGTTAGCAACATGCCTTACAAGGAGAGAAAAAGCACCGTGCATGCCGATTGGTGGAAGT
AAGGTGGTACGATCGTGCCTTATTAGGAAGGCAACAGACGGGTCTGACATGGATTGGACGAACCACTGAA
TTGCCGCATTGCAGAGATATTGTATTTAAGTGCCTAGCTCGATACATAAACGGGTCTCTCTGGTTAGACC
AGATCTGAGCCTGGGAGCTCTCTGGCTAACTAGGGAACCCACTGCTTAAGCCTCAATAAAGCTTGCCTTG
AGTGCTTCAAGTAGTGTGTGCCCGTCTGTTGTGTGACTCTGGTAACTAGAGATCCCTCAGACCCTTTTAG
TCAGTGTGGAAAATCTCTAGCAGTGGCGCCCGAACAGGGACTTGAAAGCGAAAGGGAAACCAGAGGAGCT
CTCTCGACGCAGGACTCGGCTTGCTGAAGCGCGCACGGCAAGAGGCGAGGGGCGGCGACTGGTGAGTACG
CCAAAAATTTTGACTAGCGGAGGCTAGAAGGAGAGAGATGGGTGCGAGAGCGTCAGTATTAAGCGGGGGA
GAATTAGATCGCGATGGGAAAAAATTCGGTTAAGGCCAGGGGGAAAGAAAAAATATAAATTAAAACATAT
AGTATGGGCAAGCAGGGAGCTAGAACGATTCGCAGTTAATCCTGGCCTGTTAGAAACATCAGAAGGCTGT
AGACAAATACTGGGACAGCTACAACCATCCCTTCAGACAGGATCAGAAGAACTTAGATCATTATATAATA
CAGTAGCAACCCTCTATTGTGTGCATCAAAGGATAGAGATAAAAGACACCAAGGAAGCTTTAGACAAGAT
AGAGGAAGAGCAAAACAAAAGTAAGACCACCGCACAGCAAGCGGCCGCTGATCTTCAGACCTGGAGGAGG
AGATATGAGGGACAATTGGAGAAGTGAATTATATAAATATAAAGTAGTAAAAATTGAACCATTAGGAGTA
GCACCCACCAAGGCAAAGAGAAGAGTGGTGCAGAGAGAAAAAAGAGCAGTGGGAATAGGAGCTTTGTTCC
TTGGGTTCTTGGGAGCAGCAGGAAGCACTATGGGCGCAGCGTCAATGACGCTGACGGTACAGGCCAGACA
ATTATTGTCTGGTATAGTGCAGCAGCAGAACAATTTGCTGAGGGCTATTGAGGCGCAACAGCATCTGTTG
CAACTCACAGTCTGGGGCATCAAGCAGCTCCAGGCAAGAATCCTGGCTGTGGAAAGATACCTAAAGGATC
AACAGCTCCTGGGGATTTGGGGTTGCTCTGGAAAACTCATTTGCACCACTGCTGTGCCTTGGAATGCTAG
TTGGAGTAATAAATCTCTGGAACAGATTTGGAATCACACGACCTGGATGGAGTGGGACAGAGAAATTAAC
AATTACACAAGCTTAATACACTCCTTAATTGAAGAATCGCAAAACCAGCAAGAAAAGAATGAACAAGAAT
TATTGGAATTAGATAAATGGGCAAGTTTGTGGAATTGGTTTAACATAACAAATTGGCTGTGGTATATAAA
ATTATTCATAATGATAGTAGGAGGCTTGGTAGGTTTAAGAATAGTTTTTGCTGTACTTTCTATAGTGAAT
AGAGTTAGGCAGGGATATTCACCATTATCGTTTCAGACCCACCTCCCAACCCCGAGGGGACCCAGAGAGG
GCCTATTTCCCATGATTCCTTCATATTTGCATATACGATACAAGGCTGTTAGAGAGATAATTAGAATTAA
TTTGACTGTAAACACAAAGATATTAGTACAAAATACGTGACGTAGAAAGTAATAATTTCTTGGGTAGTTT
GCAGTTTTAAAATTATGTTTTAAAATGGACTATCATATGCTTACCGTAACTTGAAAGTATTTCGATTTCT
TGGCTTTATATATCTTGTGGAAAGGACGAAACACCGAGCCCCGCACCACTTGACCCGTTTTAGAGCTAGA
AATAGCAAGTTAAAATAAGGCTAGTCCGTTATCAACTTGAAAAAGTGGCACCGAGTCGGTGCTTTTTTAA
GCTTGGCGTAACTAGATCTTGAGACAAATGGCAGTATTCATCCACAATTTTAAAAGAAAAGGGGGGATTG
GGGGGTACAGTGCAGGGGAAAGAATAGTAGACATAATAGCAACAGACATACAAACTAAAGAATTACAAAA
ACAAATTACAAAAATTCAAAATTTTCGGGTTTATTACAGGGACAGCAGAGATCCACTTTGGCGCCGGCTC
GAGGGGG
