>Addgene plasmid #76848 | RFK gRNA (BRDN0001162592) | depositor partial sequence | sequence record 144308 | Target Sequence
AGCCCCGCACCACTTGACCC
