>Addgene plasmid #76848 | RFK gRNA (BRDN0001162592) | addgene partial sequence | sequence record 186623 | hU6-F
AGAAAGTAATAATTTCTTGGGTAGTTTGCAGTTTTAAAATTATGTTTTAAAATGGACTATCATATGCTTA
CCGTAACTTGAAAGTATTTCGATTTCTTGGCTTTATATATCTTGTGGAAAGGACGAAACACCGAGCCCCG
CACCACTTGACCCGTTTTAGAGCTAGAAATAGCAAGTTAAAATAAGGCTAGTCCGTTATCAACTTGAAAA
AGTGGCACCGAGTCGGTGCTTTTTTAAGCTTGGCGTAACTAGATCTTGAGACAAATGGCAGTATTCATCC
ACAATTTTAAAAGAAAAGGGGGGATTGGGGGGTACAGTGCAGGGGAAAGAATAGTAGACATAATAGCAAC
AGACATACAAACTAAAGAATTACAAAAACAAATTACAAAAATTCAAAATTTTCGGGTTTATTACAGGGAC
AGCAGAGATCCACTTTGGCGCCGGCTCGAGGGGGCCCGGGTGCAAAGATGGATAAAGTTTTAAACAGAGA
GGAATCTTTGCAGCTAATGGACCTTCTAGGTCTTGAAAGGAGTGGGAATTGGCTCCGGTGCCCGTCAGTG
GGCAGAGCGC
